Addgene plasmid #159129: pcDNA3.1_ 2xFLAG-2xSTREP_NRF2
Purpose: expresses NRF2 in mammalian cells
Depositing lab: Michele Pagano. Depositing organization: NYU Grossman School of Medicine. Publication: Nrf2 Activation Promotes Lung Cancer Metastasis by Inhibiting the Degradation of Bach1. Lignitto L, LeBoeuf SE, Homer H, Jiang S, Askenazi M, Karakousi TR, Pass HI, Bhutkar AJ, Tsirigos A, Ueberheide B, Sayin VI, Papagiannakopoulos T, Pagano M. Cell. 2019 Jul 11;178(2):316-329.e18. doi: 10.1016/j.cell.2019.06.003. Epub 2019 Jun 27. PubMed 31257023.
Backbone
  Vector backbone: PcDNA_3.1
  Backbone size w/o insert (bp): 5500
  Total vector size (bp): 7315
  Vector type: Mammalian Expression
  Selectable markers: Neomycin (select with G418)
Growth in bacteria
  Bacterial resistance: Ampicillin, 100 μg/mL
  Growth temperature: 37°C
  Growth strain: DH5alpha
  Copy number: High Copy
Gene/Insert
  Gene/Insert name: NRF2 (alt name: NFE2L2)
  Species: H. sapiens (human)
  Insert size (bp): 1815
  GenBank ID: NM_006164.5
  Entrez Gene: NFE2L2 (a.k.a. HEBP1, IMDDHH, NRF2, Nrf-2)
  Promoter: CMV
  Tag / fusion protein: 2X-FLAG _ 2X-STREP (N terminal on backbone)
  Cloning method: Restriction Enzyme; 5′ cloning site BAMHI (not destroyed); 3′ cloning site XHOI (not destroyed)
  Sequencing primers: 5′ T7; 3′ BGHR
Terms and licenses: Academic/Nonprofit Terms; Industry Terms: Not Available to Industry
How to cite: pcDNA3.1_ 2xFLAG-2xSTREP_NRF2 was a gift from Michele Pagano (Addgene plasmid # 159129 ; http://n2t.net/addgene:159129 ; RRID:Addgene_159129)
