[The description below was written by a language model from this plasmid's Addgene catalogue record and pLannotate feature annotations shown in this document.]
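Description:
pcDNA3.1_ 2xFLAG-2xSTREP_NRF2 is a mammalian expression plasmid built on a pcDNA3.1 backbone for producing epitope-tagged human NRF2 (NFE2L2) in cultured cells. In E. coli it replicates from a high-copy ColE1/pUC-type origin and is selected with ampicillin through the β-lactamase gene and its own promoter. An f1 origin is also present, which would permit single-stranded DNA production. For mammalian cells, a separate cassette with the SV40 enhancer/early promoter, the neomycin phosphotransferase gene and an SV40 polyadenylation signal allows G418 selection of stable transfectants. The catalogue gives a total size of 7,315 bp, while the sequenced record is 7,355 nt, a small discrepancy that the record does not explain.

The payload is driven by the human cytomegalovirus immediate-early enhancer and promoter and terminated by the bovine growth hormone polyadenylation signal. A T7 promoter lies just upstream of the coding region and serves as a sequencing primer site; it could also support in vitro transcription. The NRF2 open reading frame, an insert of about 1.8 kb, was cloned between BamHI and XhoI sites that remain intact. It sits downstream of a backbone-encoded N-terminal tandem tag of two FLAG epitopes and two Strep-tag II motifs. The automated annotation detects only fragments of one FLAG and one Strep element, but their position directly ahead of NFE2L2 fits the catalogue description. The short HIV-1 LTR, ble, lacI and bom fragment calls appear to be partial matches to backbone sequence rather than functional elements.

The dual tag supports anti-FLAG detection or immunoprecipitation and Strep-Tactin affinity capture, including sequential purification of NRF2 and its binding partners. The associated publication concerns NRF2 activation, Bach1 degradation and lung cancer metastasis.
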