Features (pLannotate 1.2.2; 22 found; start..end, strand, type, name):
     28..80      -  misc_feature   bom (fragment): basis of mobility region from pBR322
    235..614     +  enhancer       CMV enhancer: human cytomegalovirus immediate early enhancer
    615..818     +  promoter       CMV promoter: human cytomegalovirus (CMV) immediate early promoter
    814..847     +  LTR            5' LTR (truncated) (fragment): truncated 5' long terminal repeat (LTR) from HIV-1
    863..881     +  promoter       T7 promoter: promoter for bacteriophage T7 RNA polymerase
    926..946     +  CDS            FLAG (fragment): FLAG® epitope tag, followed by an enterokinase cleavage site
   1061..1080    +  CDS            Strep-Tag II (fragment): peptide that binds Strep-Tactin®, an engineered form of streptavidin
   1097..2905    +  CDS            NFE2L2: NF2L2_HUMAN - Also known as NRF2 From Homo sapiens (Human).
   2952..3176    +  polyA_signal   bGH poly(A) signal: bovine growth hormone polyadenylation signal
   3180..3201    +  promoter       SV40 promoter (fragment): SV40 enhancer and early promoter
   3222..3650    +  rep_origin     f1 ori (sequence partly withheld): f1 bacteriophage origin of replication; arrow indicates direction of (+) strand synthesis
   3664..3993    +  promoter       SV40 promoter: SV40 enhancer and early promoter
   4060..4851    +  CDS            neo: KKA2_KLEPN - Also known as kan, nptII. Experimental evidence at protein level: Swiss-Prot protein existence level 1. Resistance to kanamycin, neomycin, paromomycin, ribostamycin, butirosin and gentamicin B. From Klebsiella pneumoniae.
   4875..5033    +  CDS            ble (fragment): BLE_KLEPN - Experimental evidence at protein level: Swiss-Prot protein existence level 1. Binding protein with a strong affinity to the bleomycin family of antibiotics. Binds to CL990; an antimitotic-antibiotic compound. From Klebsiella pneumoniae.
   5028..5149    +  polyA_signal   SV40 poly(A) signal: SV40 polyadenylation signal
   5222..5238    -  protein_bind   lac operator: The lac repressor binds to the lac operator to inhibit transcription in E. coli. This inhibition can be relieved by adding lactose or isopropyl-β-D-thiogalactopyranoside (IPTG). lac repressor encoded by lacI
   5246..5276    -  promoter       lac promoter: promoter for the E. coli lac operon
   5291..5312    -  protein_bind   CAP binding site: CAP binding activates transcription in the presence of cAMP. E. coli catabolite activator protein
   5325..5417    -  CDS            lacI (fragment): lac repressor; lacI; The lac repressor binds to the lac operator to inhibit transcription in E. coli. This inhibition can be relieved by adding lactose or isopropyl-β-D-thiogalactopyranoside (IPTG).
   5600..6188    -  rep_origin     ori: high-copy-number ColE1/pMB1/pBR322/pUC origin of replication
   6359..7219    -  CDS            AmpR: β-lactamase; bla; confers resistance to ampicillin, carbenicillin, and related antibiotics
   7220..7324    -  promoter       AmpR promoter: bla
>Addgene plasmid #159129 | pcDNA3.1_ 2xFLAG-2xSTREP_NRF2 | addgene full sequence | sequence record 311511 | Addgene NGS Result
GACGGATCGGGAGATCTCCCGATCCCCTATGGTGCACTCTCAGTACAATCTGCTCTGATGCCGCATAGTT
AAGCCAGTATCTGCTCCCTGCTTGTGTGTTGGAGGTCGCTGAGTAGTGCGCGAGCAAAATTTAAGCTACA
ACAAGGCAAGGCTTGACCGACAATTGCATGAAGAATCTGCTTAGGGTTAGGCGTTTTGCGCTGCTTCGCG
ATGTACGGGCCAGATATACGCGTTGACATTGATTATTGACTAGTTATTAATAGTAATCAATTACGGGGTC
ATTAGTTCATAGCCCATATATGGAGTTCCGCGTTACATAACTTACGGTAAATGGCCCGCCTGGCTGACCG
CCCAACGACCCCCGCCCATTGACGTCAATAATGACGTATGTTCCCATAGTAACGCCAATAGGGACTTTCC
ATTGACGTCAATGGGTGGAGTATTTACGGTAAACTGCCCACTTGGCAGTACATCAAGTGTATCATATGCC
AAGTACGCCCCCTATTGACGTCAATGACGGTAAATGGCCCGCCTGGCATTATGCCCAGTACATGACCTTA
TGGGACTTTCCTACTTGGCAGTACATCTACGTATTAGTCATCGCTATTACCATGGTGATGCGGTTTTGGC
AGTACATCAATGGGCGTGGATAGCGGTTTGACTCACGGGGATTTCCAAGTCTCCACCCCATTGACGTCAA
TGGGAGTTTGTTTTGGCACCAAAATCAACGGGACTTTCCAAAATGTCGTAACAACTCCGCCCCATTGACG
CAAATGGGCGGTAGGCGTGTACGGTGGGAGGTCTATATAAGCAGAGCTCTCTGGCTAACTAGAGAACCCA
CTGCTTACTGGCTTATCGAAATTAATACGACTCACTATAGGGAGACCCAAGCTGGCTAGCGTTTAAACTT
AAGCTTACCATGGACTACAAGGACGACGATGACAAGGTACCAGGATCTATGGATTATAAAGATGATGATG
ATAAAGGGTCGGCCGCCAGCTGGAGCCACCCTCAGTTCGAGAAGGGAGGAGGAAGCGGCGGAGGCAGCGG
AGGAGGAAGCTGGAGCCACCCGCAGTTCGAGAAAGGAGCTGGATCCGACTTGGAGCTGCCGCCGCCGGGA
CTCCCGTCCCAGCAGGACATGGATTTGATTGACATACTTTGGAGGCAAGATATAGATCTTGGAGTAAGTC
GAGAAGTATTTGACTTCAGTCAGCGACGGAAAGAGTATGAGCTGGAAAAACAGAAAAAACTTGAAAAGGA
AAGACAAGAACAACTCCAAAAGGAGCAAGAGAAAGCCTTTTTCGCTCAGTTACAACTAGATGAAGAGACA
GGTGAATTTCTCCCAATTCAGCCAGCCCAGCACATCCAGTCAGAAACCAGTGGATCTGCCAACTACTCCC
AGGTTGCCCACATTCCCAAATCAGATGCTTTGTACTTTGATGACTGCATGCAGCTTTTGGCGCAGACATT
CCCGTTTGTAGATGACAATGAGGTTTCTTCGGCTACGTTTCAGTCACTTGTTCCTGATATTCCCGGTCAC
ATCGAGAGCCCAGTCTTCATTGCTACTAATCAGGCTCAGTCACCTGAAACTTCTGTTGCTCAGGTAGCCC
CTGTTGATTTAGACGGTATGCAACAGGACATTGAGCAAGTTTGGGAGGAGCTATTATCCATTCCTGAGTT
ACAGTGTCTTAATATTGAAAATGACAAGCTGGTTGAGACTACCATGGTTCCAAGTCCAGAAGCCAAACTG
ACAGAAGTTGACAATTATCATTTTTACTCATCTATACCCTCAATGGAAAAAGAAGTAGGTAACTGTAGTC
CACATTTTCTTAATGCTTTTGAGGATTCCTTCAGCAGCATCCTCTCCACAGAAGACCCCAACCAGTTGAC
AGTGAACTCATTAAATTCAGATGCCACAGTCAACACAGATTTTGGTGATGAATTTTATTCTGCTTTCATA
GCTGAGCCCAGTATCAGCAACAGCATGCCCTCACCTGCTACTTTAAGCCATTCACTCTCTGAACTTCTAA
ATGGGCCCATTGATGTTTCTGATCTATCACTTTGCAAAGCTTTCAACCAAAACCACCCTGAAAGCACAGC
AGAATTCAATGATTCTGACTCCGGCATTTCACTAAACACAAGTCCCAGTGTGGCATCACCAGAACACTCA
GTGGAATCTTCCAGCTATGGAGACACACTACTTGGCCTCAGTGATTCTGAAGTGGAAGAGCTAGATAGTG
CCCCTGGAAGTGTCAAACAGAATGGTCCTAAAACACCAGTACATTCTTCTGGGGATATGGTACAACCCTT
GTCACCATCTCAGGGGCAGAGCACTCACGTGCATGATGCCCAATGTGAGAACACACCAGAGAAAGAATTG
CCTGTAAGTCCTGGTCATCGGAAAACCCCATTCACAAAAGACAAACATTCAAGCCGCTTGGAGGCTCATC
TCACAAGAGATGAACTTAGGGCAAAAGCTCTCCATATCCCATTCCCTGTAGAAAAAATCATTAACCTCCC
TGTTGTTGACTTCAACGAAATGATGTCCAAAGAGCAGTTCAATGAAGCTCAACTTGCATTAATTCGGGAT
ATACGTAGGAGGGGTAAGAATAAAGTGGCTGCTCAGAATTGCAGAAAAAGAAAACTGGAAAATATAGTAG
AACTAGAGCAAGATTTAGATCATTTGAAAGATGAAAAAGAAAAATTGCTCAAAGAAAAAGGAGAAAATGA
CAAAAGCCTTCACCTACTGAAAAAACAACTCAGCACCTTATATCTCGAAGTTTTCAGCATGCTACGTGAT
GAAGATGGAAAACCTTATTCTCCTAGTGAATACTCCCTGCAGCAAACAAGAGATGGCAATGTTTTCCTTG
TTCCCAAAAGTAAGAAGCCAGATGTTAAGAAAAACTAGCTCGAGTCTAGAGGGCCCGTTTAAACCCGCTG
ATCAGCCTCGACTGTGCCTTCTAGTTGCCAGCCATCTGTTGTTTGCCCCTCCCCCGTGCCTTCCTTGACC
CTGGAAGGTGCCACTCCCACTGTCCTTTCCTAATAAAATGAGGAAATTGCATCGCATTGTCTGAGTAGGT
GTCATTCTATTCTGGGGGGTGGGGTGGGGCAGGACAGCAAGGGGGAGGATTGGGAAGACAATAGCAGGCA
TGCTGGGGATGCGGTGGGCTCTATGGCTTCTGAGGCGGAAAGAACCAGCTGGGGCTCTAGGGGGTATCCC
C
[124 nt withheld, positions 3222-3345]
C
[91 nt withheld, positions 3347-3437]
A
[49 nt withheld, positions 3439-3487]
CCTTTGACGTTGGAGTCCACGTTCTTT
[37 nt withheld, positions 3515-3551]
ACCCTATCTCGGTCTATTCTTTTGATTTATAAGGGATTTTGCCGATTTCGGCCTATTGGTTAAAAAATGA
GCTGATTTAACAAAAATTTAACGCGAATTAATTCTGTGGAATGTGTGTCAGTTAGGGTGTGGAAAGTCCC
CAGGCTCCCCAGCAGGCAGAAGTATGCAAAGCATGCATCTCAATTAGTCAGCAACCAGGTGTGGAAAGTC
CCCAGGCTCCCCAGCAGGCAGAAGTATGCAAAGCATGCATCTCAATTAGTCAGCAACCATAGTCCCGCCC
CTAACTCCGCCCATCCCGCCCCTAACTCCGCCCAGTTCCGCCCATTCTCCGCCCCATGGCTGACTAATTT
TTTTTATTTATGCAGAGGCCGAGGCCGCCTCTGCCTCTGAGCTATTCCAGAAGTAGTGAGGAGGCTTTTT
TGGAGGCCTAGGCTTTTGCAAAAAGCTCCCGGGAGCTTGTATATCCATTTTCGGATCTGATCAAGAGACA
GGATGAGGATCGTTTCGCATGATTGAACAAGATGGATTGCACGCAGGTTCTCCGGCCGCTTGGGTGGAGA
GGCTATTCGGCTATGACTGGGCACAACAGACAATCGGCTGCTCTGATGCCGCCGTGTTCCGGCTGTCAGC
GCAGGGGCGCCCGGTTCTTTTTGTCAAGACCGACCTGTCCGGTGCCCTGAATGAACTGCAGGACGAGGCA
GCGCGGCTATCGTGGCTGGCCACGACGGGCGTTCCTTGCGCAGCTGTGCTCGACGTTGTCACTGAAGCGG
GAAGGGACTGGCTGCTATTGGGCGAAGTGCCGGGGCAGGATCTCCTGTCATCTCACCTTGCTCCTGCCGA
GAAAGTATCCATCATGGCTGATGCAATGCGGCGGCTGCATACGCTTGATCCGGCTACCTGCCCATTCGAC
CACCAAGCGAAACATCGCATCGAGCGAGCACGTACTCGGATGGAAGCCGGTCTTGTCGATCAGGATGATC
TGGACGAAGAGCATCAGGGGCTCGCGCCAGCCGAACTGTTCGCCAGGCTCAAGGCGCGCATGCCCGACGG
CGAGGATCTCGTCGTGACCCATGGCGATGCCTGCTTGCCGAATATCATGGTGGAAAATGGCCGCTTTTCT
GGATTCATCGACTGTGGCCGGCTGGGTGTGGCGGACCGCTATCAGGACATAGCGTTGGCTACCCGTGATA
TTGCTGAAGAGCTTGGCGGCGAATGGGCTGACCGCTTCCTCGTGCTTTACGGTATCGCCGCTCCCGATTC
GCAGCGCATCGCCTTCTATCGCCTTCTTGACGAGTTCTTCTGAGCGGGACTCTGGGGTTCGAAATGACCG
ACCAAGCGACGCCCAACCTGCCATCACGAGATTTCGATTCCACCGCCGCCTTCTATGAAAGGTTGGGCTT
CGGAATCGTTTTCCGGGACGCCGGCTGGATGATCCTCCAGCGCGGGGATCTCATGCTGGAGTTCTTCGCC
CACCCCAACTTGTTTATTGCAGCTTATAATGGTTACAAATAAAGCAATAGCATCACAAATTTCACAAATA
AAGCATTTTTTTCACTGCATTCTAGTTGTGGTTTGTCCAAACTCATCAATGTATCTTATCATGTCTGTAT
ACCGTCGACCTCTAGCTAGAGCTTGGCGTAATCATGGTCATAGCTGTTTCCTGTGTGAAATTGTTATCCG
CTCACAATTCCACACAACATACGAGCCGGAAGCATAAAGTGTAAAGCCTGGGGTGCCTAATGAGTGAGCT
AACTCACATTAATTGCGTTGCGCTCACTGCCCGCTTTCCAGTCGGGAAACCTGTCGTGCCAGCTGCATTA
ATGAATCGGCCAACGCGCGGGGAGAGGCGGTTTGCGTATTGGGCGCTCTTCCGCTTCCTCGCTCACTGAC
TCGCTGCGCTCGGTCGTTCGGCTGCGGCGAGCGGTATCAGCTCACTCAAAGGCGGTAATACGGTTATCCA
CAGAATCAGGGGATAACGCAGGAAAGAACATGTGAGCAAAAGGCCAGCAAAAGGCCAGGAACCGTAAAAA
GGCCGCGTTGCTGGCGTTTTTCCATAGGCTCCGCCCCCCTGACGAGCATCACAAAAATCGACGCTCAAGT
CAGAGGTGGCGAAACCCGACAGGACTATAAAGATACCAGGCGTTTCCCCCTGGAAGCTCCCTCGTGCGCT
CTCCTGTTCCGACCCTGCCGCTTACCGGATACCTGTCCGCCTTTCTCCCTTCGGGAAGCGTGGCGCTTTC
TCATAGCTCACGCTGTAGGTATCTCAGTTCGGTGTAGGTCGTTCGCTCCAAGCTGGGCTGTGTGCACGAA
CCCCCCGTTCAGCCCGACCGCTGCGCCTTATCCGGTAACTATCGTCTTGAGTCCAACCCGGTAAGACACG
ACTTATCGCCACTGGCAGCAGCCACTGGTAACAGGATTAGCAGAGCGAGGTATGTAGGCGGTGCTACAGA
GTTCTTGAAGTGGTGGCCTAACTACGGCTACACTAGAAGAACAGTATTTGGTATCTGCGCTCTGCTGAAG
CCAGTTACCTTCGGAAAAAGAGTTGGTAGCTCTTGATCCGGCAAACAAACCACCGCTGGTAGCGGTGGTT
TTTTTGTTTGCAAGCAGCAGATTACGCGCAGAAAAAAAGGATCTCAAGAAGATCCTTTGATCTTTTCTAC
GGGGTCTGACGCTCAGTGGAACGAAAACTCACGTTAAGGGATTTTGGTCATGAGATTATCAAAAAGGATC
TTCACCTAGATCCTTTTAAATTAAAAATGAAGTTTTAAATCAATCTAAAGTATATATGAGTAAACTTGGT
CTGACAGTTACCAATGCTTAATCAGTGAGGCACCTATCTCAGCGATCTGTCTATTTCGTTCATCCATAGT
TGCCTGACTCCCCGTCGTGTAGATAACTACGATACGGGAGGGCTTACCATCTGGCCCCAGTGCTGCAATG
ATACCGCGAGACCCACGCTCACCGGCTCCAGATTTATCAGCAATAAACCAGCCAGCCGGAAGGGCCGAGC
GCAGAAGTGGTCCTGCAACTTTATCCGCCTCCATCCAGTCTATTAATTGTTGCCGGGAAGCTAGAGTAAG
TAGTTCGCCAGTTAATAGTTTGCGCAACGTTGTTGCCATTGCTACAGGCATCGTGGTGTCACGCTCGTCG
TTTGGTATGGCTTCATTCAGCTCCGGTTCCCAACGATCAAGGCGAGTTACATGATCCCCCATGTTGTGCA
AAAAAGCGGTTAGCTCCTTCGGTCCTCCGATCGTTGTCAGAAGTAAGTTGGCCGCAGTGTTATCACTCAT
GGTTATGGCAGCACTGCATAATTCTCTTACTGTCATGCCATCCGTAAGATGCTTTTCTGTGACTGGTGAG
TACTCAACCAAGTCATTCTGAGAATAGTGTATGCGGCGACCGAGTTGCTCTTGCCCGGCGTCAATACGGG
ATAATACCGCGCCACATAGCAGAACTTTAAAAGTGCTCATCATTGGAAAACGTTCTTCGGGGCGAAAACT
CTCAAGGATCTTACCGCTGTTGAGATCCAGTTCGATGTAACCCACTCGTGCACCCAACTGATCTTCAGCA
TCTTTTACTTTCACCAGCGTTTCTGGGTGAGCAAAAACAGGAAGGCAAAATGCCGCAAAAAAGGGAATAA
GGGCGACACGGAAATGTTGAATACTCATACTCTTCCTTTTTCAATATTATTGAAGCATTTATCAGGGTTA
TTGTCTCATGAGCGGATACATATTTGAATGTATTTAGAAAAATAAACAAATAGGGGTTCCGCGCACATTT
CCCCGAAAAGTGCCACCTGACGTC
